>Addgene plasmid #211369 | pET-21a_Qa-1b | addgene full sequence | sequence record 445639 | Addgene NGS Result
GCGTCCCATTCGCCAATCCGGATATAGTTCCTCCTTTCAGCAAAAAACCCCTCAAGACCCGTTTAGAGGC
CCCAAGGGGTTATGCTAGTTATTGCTCAGCGGTGGCAGCAGCCAACTCAGCTTCCTTTCGGGCTTTGTTA
GCAGCCGGATCTCAGTGGTGGTGGTGGTGGTGCTCGAGTGCGGCCGCAAGCTTTTAACGATGATTCCACA
CCATTTTCTGTGCATCCAGAATATGATGCAGGGATCCTGTGGAGACAGTGGATGGTTAAGGAGGCTCCCA
TCTCAGGGTGAGGGGCTCAGGCAGCCCCTCATGGTACACATGGCATGTGTAATACTGCTCCTTCCCAAGA
GGCACCACGACAGCTGCCCACTTCTGGAAGGTTCCATCCCCTGCAGGCCTGGTCTCCACAAGCTCCATGT
CCTGGGTCAGCTCCTCCCCATTCAACTGCCAGGTCAGGGTGATGTCAGCAGGGTAGAAGCCCAGGGCCCA
GCACCTCAGGGTGACTTCATCTTCAGATCTAGGGTGATGGGTCACATGTGCCTTTGGAGGGTCTGAGCGC
TGCAGTGTCTCATTTCCCAGCCGTAGGTATCTATGGAGCCACTCCACGCAAGGACCTTGCAGGTATGCCC
TCTGTTGGTGGGCCTCATCGACTGCCTCTGACTTGTGCTTAGAGATCTGTGAGGCTATGTCATTCGCGGT
CCAGGAACGCAGGTCCTCGTTCAGGGAGATGTAATCCTGGCCATCGTAGGCCTCCTGACAATACCCGCGG
AGCAGGCGCCCATCGGGCCCCACGTCGCAGCCGTACATCCACTGCAGCGTGTGAGATTCGTCGTTACTCT
GATTGTAGTAGCCGAGCAGGGTCCTCAGGTTTACTCTGAAGTTCCTCCCCATGTCCCTGGCTTTCCAAGT
CTCCCGCTCCCAATACTCCGGCCCCTCCTGCTCAATCCACCGCGCCCGAGGCTCCATCCTCGGATTTTCC
GCGTCGCTGTCGAAGCGCACGAACTGCGTGTCGTCCACGTAGCCGACAATGATGAACCGGGGCTCCCCGA
GGCCGGGCCGGGACACGGCGGTGGTGAAATACCGCAGCGAGTGTGGGCTACCAGTCATGCTAGCCATATG
TATATCTCCTTCTTAAAGTTAAACAAAATTATTTCTAGAGGGAAACCGTTGTGGTCTCCCTATAGTGAGT
CGTATTAATTTCGCGGGATCGAGATCTCGGGCAGCGTTGGGTCCTGGCCACGGGTGCGCATGATCGTGCT
CCTGTCGTTGAGGACCCGGCTAGGCTGGCGGGGTTGCCTTACTGGTTAGCAGAATGAATCACCGATACGC
GAGCGAACGTGAAGCGACTGCTGCTGCAAAACGTCTGCGACCTGAGCAACAACATGAATGGTCTTCGGTT
TCCGTGTTTCGTAAAGTCTGGAAACGCGGAAGTCAGCGCCCTGCACCATTATGTTCCGGATCTGCATCGC
AGGATGCTGCTGGCTACCCTGTGGAACACCTACATCTGTATTAACGAAGCGCTGGCATTGACCCTGAGTG
ATTTTTCTCTGGTCCCGCCGCATCCATACCGCCAGTTGTTTACCCTCACAACGTTCCAGTAACCGGGCAT
GTTCATCATCAGTAACCCGTATCGTGAGCATCCTCTCTCGTTTCATCGGTATCATTACCCCCATGAACAG
AAATCCCCCTTACACGGAGGCATCAGTGACCAAACAGGAAAAAACCGCCCTTAACATGGCCCGCTTTATC
AGAAGCCAGACATTAACGCTTCTGGAGAAACTCAACGAGCTGGACGCGGATGAACAGGCAGACATCTGTG
AATCGCTTCACGACCACGCTGATGAGCTTTACCGCAGCTGCCTCGCGCGTTTCGGTGATGACGGTGAAAA
CCTCTGACACATGCAGCTCCCGGAGACGGTCACAGCTTGTCTGTAAGCGGATGCCGGGAGCAGACAAGCC
CGTCAGGGCGCGTCAGCGGGTGTTGGCGGGTGTCGGGGCGCAGCCATGACCCAGTCACGTAGCGATAGCG
GAGTGTATACTGGCTTAACTATGCGGCATCAGAGCAGATTGTACTGAGAGTGCACCATTGCGGTGTGAAA
TACCGCACAGATGCGTAAGGAGAAAATACCGCATCAGGCGCTCTTCCGCTTCCTCGCTCACTGACTCGCT
GCGCTCGGTCGTTCGGCTGCGGCGAGCGGTATCAGCTCACTCAAAGGCGGTAATACGGTTATCCACAGAA
TCAGGGGATAACGCAGGAAAGAACATGTGAGCAAAAGGCCAGCAAAAGGCCAGGAACCGTAAAAAGGCCG
CGTTGCTGGCGTTTTTCCATAGGCTCCGCCCCCCTGACGAGCATCACAAAAATCGACGCTCAAGTCAGAG
GTGGCGAAACCCGACAGGACTATAAAGATACCAGGCGTTTCCCCCTGGAAGCTCCCTCGTGCGCTCTCCT
GTTCCGACCCTGCCGCTTACCGGATACCTGTCCGCCTTTCTCCCTTCGGGAAGCGTGGCGCTTTCTCATA
GCTCACGCTGTAGGTATCTCAGTTCGGTGTAGGTCGTTCGCTCCAAGCTGGGCTGTGTGCACGAACCCCC
CGTTCAGCCCGACCGCTGCGCCTTATCCGGTAACTATCGTCTTGAGTCCAACCCGGTAAGACACGACTTA
TCGCCACTGGCAGCAGCCACTGGTAACAGGATTAGCAGAGCGAGGTATGTAGGCGGTGCTACAGAGTTCT
TGAAGTGGTGGCCTAACTACGGCTACACTAGAAGGACAGTATTTGGTATCTGCGCTCTGCTGAAGCCAGT
TACCTTCGGAAAAAGAGTTGGTAGCTCTTGATCCGGCAAACAAACCACCGCTGGTAGCGGTGGTTTTTTT
GTTTGCAAGCAGCAGATTACGCGCAGAAAAAAAGGATCTCAAGAAGATCCTTTGATCTTTTCTACGGGGT
CTGACGCTCAGTGGAACGAAAACTCACGTTAAGGGATTTTGGTCATGAGATTATCAAAAAGGATCTTCAC
CTAGATCCTTTTAAATTAAAAATGAAGTTTTAAATCAATCTAAAGTATATATGAGTAAACTTGGTCTGAC
AGTTACCAATGCTTAATCAGTGAGGCACCTATCTCAGCGATCTGTCTATTTCGTTCATCCATAGTTGCCT
GACTCCCCGTCGTGTAGATAACTACGATACGGGAGGGCTTACCATCTGGCCCCAGTGCTGCAATGATACC
GCGAGACCCACGCTCACCGGCTCCAGATTTATCAGCAATAAACCAGCCAGCCGGAAGGGCCGAGCGCAGA
AGTGGTCCTGCAACTTTATCCGCCTCCATCCAGTCTATTAATTGTTGCCGGGAAGCTAGAGTAAGTAGTT
CGCCAGTTAATAGTTTGCGCAACGTTGTTGCCATTGCTGCAGGCATCGTGGTGTCACGCTCGTCGTTTGG
TATGGCTTCATTCAGCTCCGGTTCCCAACGATCAAGGCGAGTTACATGATCCCCCATGTTGTGCAAAAAA
GCGGTTAGCTCCTTCGGTCCTCCGATCGTTGTCAGAAGTAAGTTGGCCGCAGTGTTATCACTCATGGTTA
TGGCAGCACTGCATAATTCTCTTACTGTCATGCCATCCGTAAGATGCTTTTCTGTGACTGGTGAGTACTC
AACCAAGTCATTCTGAGAATAGTGTATGCGGCGACCGAGTTGCTCTTGCCCGGCGTCAATACGGGATAAT
ACCGCGCCACATAGCAGAACTTTAAAAGTGCTCATCATTGGAAAACGTTCTTCGGGGCGAAAACTCTCAA
GGATCTTACCGCTGTTGAGATCCAGTTCGATGTAACCCACTCGTGCACCCAACTGATCTTCAGCATCTTT
TACTTTCACCAGCGTTTCTGGGTGAGCAAAAACAGGAAGGCAAAATGCCGCAAAAAAGGGAATAAGGGCG
ACACGGAAATGTTGAATACTCATACTCTTCCTTTTTCAATATTATTGAAGCATTTATCAGGGTTATTGTC
TCATGAGCGGATACATATTTGAATGTATTTAGAAAAATAAACAAATAGGGGTTCCGCGCACATTTCCCCG
AAAAGTGCCACCTAAATTGTAAGCGTTAATATTTTGTTAAAATTCGCGTTAAATTTTTGTTAAATCAGCT
CATTTTTTAACCAATAGGCCGAAATCGGCAAAATCCCTTATAAATCAAAAGAATAGACCGAGATAGGGT
[37 nt withheld, positions 4200-4236]
AAAGAACGTGGACTCCAACGTCAAAGG
[49 nt withheld, positions 4264-4312]
T
[91 nt withheld, positions 4314-4404]
G
[120 nt withheld, positions 4406-4525]
Features (pLannotate 1.2.2; 14 found; start..end, strand, type, name):
     41..88      -  terminator     T7 terminator: transcription terminator for bacteriophage T7 RNA polymerase
     96..145     -  CDS            SET1 (fragment): solubility-enhancement tag derived from T7 phage gene 10B
    155..172     -  CDS            9xHis (fragment): 9xHis affinity tag
    251..1099    -  CDS            H2-T23 (fragment): HA15_MOUSE - Experimental evidence at protein level: Swiss-Prot protein existence level 1. Involved in the presentation of foreign antigens to the immune system. From Mus musculus (Mouse).
   1100..1117    -  CDS            T7 tag (gene 10 leader) (fragment): leader peptide from bacteriophage T7 gene 10 promotes efficient translation in E. coli
   1125..1147    -  RBS            RBS: efficient ribosome binding site from bacteriophage T7 gene 10 (Olins and Rangwala, 1989)
   1179..1197    -  promoter       T7 promoter: promoter for bacteriophage T7 RNA polymerase
   1309..1689    -  CDS            YPB1_ECOLX: Protein predicted: Swiss-Prot protein existence level 4. From Escherichia coli.
   1706..1897    +  CDS            rop: Rop protein, which maintains plasmids at low copy number; rop
   1999..2138    +  misc_feature   bom: basis of mobility region from pBR322
   2324..2912    -  rep_origin     ori: high-copy-number ColE1/pMB1/pBR322/pUC origin of replication
   3083..3943    -  CDS            AmpR: β-lactamase; bla; confers resistance to ampicillin, carbenicillin, and related antibiotics
   3944..4048    -  promoter       AmpR promoter: bla
   4101..4       -  rep_origin     f1 ori (across the origin) (sequence partly withheld): f1 bacteriophage origin of replication; arrow indicates direction of (+) strand synthesis
