[The description below was written by a language model from this plasmid's Addgene catalogue record and pLannotate feature annotations shown in this document.]
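Description:
pET-21a_Qa-1b is a bacterial expression plasmid built on the pET-21a backbone for production of murine Qa-1b, the non-classical MHC class I molecule encoded by the mouse H2-T23 gene. It is propagated in E. coli under ampicillin selection (β-lactamase with its own promoter) and replicates from a ColE1/pBR322-type origin. The annotation also picks up the rop gene and the bom mobility region typical of pBR322-derived backbones, although the catalogue lists the plasmid as high copy. An f1 phage origin is present as well, which in principle allows single-stranded DNA production. The sequenced record is about 4.5 kb, and no lacI gene or lac operator appears among the annotated features, so the record does not show how, or whether, the T7 promoter is repressed on this plasmid.

The expression cassette follows the standard pET arrangement: a T7 promoter and the strong T7 gene 10 ribosome binding site drive transcription and translation, with a T7 terminator downstream. Expression therefore depends on a host that supplies T7 RNA polymerase. The H2-T23 match is annotated as a fragment of roughly 850 bp, so the insert covers only part of the native protein; the record does not define its boundaries. It sits directly after a short piece of the T7 tag (gene 10 leader). A six-codon His-tag match lies downstream of the insert, but the table does not show whether it is in frame with Qa-1b or preceded by a stop codon. The small "SET1" fragment near the terminator is probably just a backbone sequence match. The stated purpose is simply expression of murine Qa-1b; downstream applications are not stated.
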