Addgene plasmid #211369: pET-21a_Qa-1b
Purpose: Expresses murine Qa-1b
Depositing lab: Adnane Achour. Depositing organization: Karolinska Institutet.
Backbone
  Vector backbone: pET-21a
  Vector type: Bacterial Expression
Growth in bacteria
  Bacterial resistance: Ampicillin, 100 μg/mL
  Growth temperature: 37°C
  Growth strain: DH5alpha
  Copy number: High Copy
Gene/Insert
  Gene/Insert name: Qa-1b
  Species: M. musculus (mouse)
  Entrez Gene: H2-T23 (a.k.a. 37b, 37c, H-2T23, H2-K1, H2-Qa1, Qa-1, Qa-1(b), Qa1, Qed-1, T18c, T18c(37), T23b, T23d)
Terms and licenses: Academic/Nonprofit Terms; Industry Terms: Not Available to Industry
How to cite: pET-21a_Qa-1b was a gift from Adnane Achour (Addgene plasmid # 211369 ; http://n2t.net/addgene:211369 ; RRID:Addgene_211369)
